>Addgene plasmid #148054 | pAc5.1B-EGFP-DmPAN3-FLLYHRtoEEEAAA-dsRNAres_Y | depositor full sequence | sequence record 290501 | Full Sequence
CTTCAAGGAATTAATTCTATATTCTAAAAACACAAATGATACTTCTAAAAAAAATCATGAATGGCATCAA
CTCTGAATCAAATCTTTGCAGATGCACCTACTTCTCATTTCCACTGTCACATCATTTTTCCAGATCTCGC
TGCCTGTTATGTGGCCCACAAACCAAGACACGTTTTATGGCCATTAAAGCTGGCTGATCGTCGCCAAACA
CCAAATACATATCAATATGTACATTCGAGAAAGAAGCGATCAAAGAAGCGTCTTCGGGCGAGTAGGAGAA
TGCGGAGGAGAAGGAGAACGAGCTGATCTAGTATCTCTCCACAATCCAATGCCAACTGACCAACTGGCCA
TATTCGGAGCAATTTGAAGCCAATTTCCATCGCCTGGCGATCGCTCCATTCTTGGCTATATGTTTTTCAC
CGTTCCCGGGGCCATTTTCAAAGACTCGTCGGTAAGATAAGATTGTGTCACTCGCTGTCTCTCTTCATTT
GTCGAAGAATGCTGAGGAATTTCGCGATGACGTCGGCGAGTATTTTGAAGAATGAGAATAATTTGTATTT
ATACGAAAATCAGTTAGTGGAATTTTCTACAAAAACATGTTATCTATAGATAATTTTGTTGCAAAATATG
TTGACTATGACAAAGATTGTATGTATATACCTTTAATGTATTCTCATTTTCTTATGTATTTATAATGGCA
ATGATGATACTGATGATATTTTAAGATGATGCCAGACCACAGGCTGATTTCTGCGTCTTTTGCCGAACGC
AGTGCATGTGCGGTTGTTGTTTTTTGGAATAGTTTCAATTTTCGGACTGTCCGCTTTGATTTCAGTTTCT
TGGCTTATTCAAAAAGCAAAGTAAAGCCAAAAAAGCGAGATGGCAATACCAAATGCGGCAAAACGGTAGT
GGAAGGAAAGGGGTGCGGGGCAGCGGAAGGAAGGGTGGGGCGGGGCGTGGCGGGGTCTGTGGCTGGGCGC
GACGTCACCGACGTTGGAGCCACTCCTTTGACCATGTGTGCGTGTGTGTATTATTCGTGTCTCGCCACTC
GCCGGTTGTTTTTTTCTTTTTATCTCGCTCTCTCTAGCGCCATCTCGTACGCATGCTCAACGCACCGCAT
GTTGCCGTGTCCTTTATGCGTCATTTTGGCTCGAAATAGGCAATTATTTAAACAAAGATTAGTCAACGAA
AACGCTAAAATAAATAAGTCTACAATATGGTTACTTATTGCCATGTGTGTGCAGCCAACGATAGCAACAA
AAGCAACAACACAGTGGCTTTCCCTCTTTCACTTTTTGTTTGCAAGCGCGTGCGAGCAAGACGGCACGAC
CGGCAAACGCAATTACGCTGACAAAGAGCAGACGAAGTTTTGGCCGAAAAACATCAAGGCGCCTGATACG
AATGCATTTGCAATAACAATTGCGATATTTAATATTGTTTATGAAGCTGTTTGACTTCAAAACACACAAA
AAAAAAAATAAAACAAATTATTTGAAAGAGAATTAGGAATCGGACAGCTTATCGTTACGGGCTAACAGCA
CACCGAGACGAAATAGCTTACCTGACGTCACAGCCTCTGGAAGAACTGCCGCCAAGCAGAGAGAGAGAGA
AAAAGAGGGAGAGCAGCTTAGACCGCATGTGCTTGTGTGTGAGGCGTCTCTCTCTTCGTCTCCTGTTTGC
GCAAACGCATAGACTGCACTGAGAAAATCGATTACCTATTTTTTATGAATGAATATTTGCACTATTACTA
TTCAAAACTATTAAGATAGCAATCACATTCAATAGCCAAATACTATACCACCTGAGCGATGCAACGAAAT
GATCAATTTGAGCAAAAATGCTGCATATTTAGGACGGCATCATTATAGAAATGCTTCTTGCTGTGTACTT
TTCTCTCGTCTGGCAGCTGTTTCGCCGTTATTGTTAAAACCGGCTTAAGTTAGGTGTGTTTTCTACGACT
AGTGATGCCCCTACTAGAAGATGTGTGTTGCACAAATGTCCCTGAATAACCAATTTGAAGTGCAGATAGC
AGTAAACGTAAGCTAATATGAATATTATTTAACTGTAATGTTTTAATATCGCTGGACATTACTAATAAAC
CCACTATAAACACATGTACATATGTATGTTTTGGCATACAATGAGTAGTTGGGGAAAAAATGTGTAAAAG
CACCGTGACCATCACAGCATAAAGATAACCAGCTGAAGTATCGAATATGAGTAACCCCCAAATTGAATCA
CATGCCGCAACTGATAGGACCCATGGAAGTACACTCTTCATGGCGATATACAAGACACACACAAGCACGA
ACACCCAGTTGCGGAGGAAATTCTCCGTAAATGAAAACCCAATCGGCGAACAATTCATACCCATATATGG
TAAAAGTTTTGAACGCGACTTGAGAGCGGAGAGCATTGCGGCTGATAAGGTTTTAGCGCTAAGCGGGCTT
TATAAAACGGGCTGCGGGACCAGTTTTCATATCACTACCGTTTGAGTTCTTGTGCTGTGTGGATACTCCT
CCCGACACAAAGCCGCTCCATCAGCCAGCAGTCGTCTAATCCAGAGACCCCGGATCGGGGTACCAACATG
GTGAGCAAGGGCGAGGAGCTGTTCACCGGGGTGGTGCCCATCCTGGTCGAGCTGGACGGCGACGTAAACG
GCCACAAGTTCAGCGTGTCCGGCGAGGGCGAGGGCGATGCCACCTACGGCAAGCTGACCCTGAAGTTCAT
CTGCACCACCGGCAAGCTGCCCGTGCCCTGGCCCACCCTCGTGACCACCCTGACCTACGGCGTGCAGTGC
TTCAGCCGCTACCCCGACCACATGAAGCAGCACGACTTCTTCAAGTCCGCCATGCCCGAAGGCTACGTCC
AGGAGCGCACCATCTTCTTCAAGGACGACGGCAACTACAAGACCCGCGCCGAGGTGAAGTTCGAGGGCGA
CACCCTGGTGAACCGCATCGAGCTGAAGGGCATCGACTTCAAGGAGGACGGCAACATCCTGGGGCACAAG
CTGGAGTACAACTACAACAGCCACAACGTCTATATCATGGCCGACAAGCAGAAGAACGGCATCAAGGTGA
ACTTCAAGATCCGCCACAACATCGAGGACGGCAGCGTGCAGCTCGCCGACCACTACCAGCAGAACACCCC
CATCGGCGACGGCCCCGTGCTGCTGCCCGACAACCACTACCTGAGCACCCAGTCCGCCCTGAGCAAAGAC
CCCAACGAGAAGCGCGATCACATGGTCCTGCTGGAGTTCGTGACCGCCGCCGGGATCACTCTCGGCATGG
ACGAGCTGTACAAGCCAAGCTTGAATTCTATGTGTTCCACATACGGCCTGCTTTCATTCGAATTCTCGGA
CACCGCCGCCATGGACCCGATCTTTTTTTCCCCGACCAACGGCATTCCCAGTGAATCGAAGCTGGCTACA
TACATGAACCGCCAAAACGTGGCTACGCCCTCCGGATACGGTTTGAACAATGGATTTAGTCTTCTCAACC
TGGACTCCCCGCTCAACAAGAAAAGCCAAGTGACCCCCCAATCCCCGGAATTTATCCCCACCCGTCTCGG
ATCCACCCCGAATTTTTACGCCCCGTACCATAATGCCCCGATGCAGCTATCGAACGGACTGAACGGAGTG
AACGGTCTAACGGCTGCTGCTGCTGCGGCCGCCGCCGCTGCTGCTGCTGCTGCTGCTGCCGTCCCGAGCA
GCACCAGTTCCGCCAGCAGCGCTTCCGTCACGATTTCCAAGACCGCTAATGGCGGAGCTAGCATGCTGGC
TTTGCAGAAAACGGCTAGCATTGCTTCAGTTACGATTGCCCAGCAACAACCGCAACACCCGCAAAAGCAA
CAGCAACACCCCCCCTCCGTCGGAGGCGGCGCCGTCAGCGCTGCTAGCGCTCCGATCGCTATCTCGGGAG
CCCCGCCCAACCCGGCTGCGGCCCCCTTTGTGTCCTCCATGAGCGCCCAAACCCCCTTGAAAGGACGAGG
AGCTATGATGCGTCAAGAGTCGCCGACCGCTGCTATGATCTCCGGAGCCGGTCCGGGCGAAAAATCGCCA
CCGCACGGGATGACGCCGCACGGAGCATCGCCCATACCATCAGCGCTGCCCACCAGCGTGCACCAGGAGA
ACGTAGGCGGCACCATATACTTCTATCCGACTGCCAACGCACAGAACAGCCAGCCCGTCGTCAATTCCAT
GGTGGTGGATGGAACGCATCCGGCTCTCCATGGCGTGAGTGCTGTGGCGCCGATGAGTGCGGGCGTTCCG
GCGGCCATGATGTACACGGGGCATGTGTATCCGGGACCGTCCTCCAACGTGGTCACCATGCAGCCAAAGA
CGCTGCTGGAGTCGGCCTTCTTTATGCCCGACGAGATGCGCGCCGAAGTCCTCGCCCGCAACGAGATCTC
TAACCTGATCATGGACGCAGCGGAGGCTGCGCAGCACGCTCTACCGCTGGAGGTGGAGAACTACCATGCC
CTGTATCCACTGGAACCGCCGGCGCAGCCGTTGCACGCCAAGCTCACGTTCCCCGCCACCACTTATAGGG
CCACGCACAACACGACGGGCTACAAGTACTGCCTGCGAAGAATACATGGTTTCCGCCTGCAGTCGACCAA
GTGCATGACGCTGGTGGAGATGTGGAAGAAGCTGCAGCACACGAATGTGGTACAACTGCGTGAGGTGTTC
ACGACGAAAGCATTTGGTGATAACTCTTTAGTATTAGTGTACGACTATCATCCCGGCTCACAAACATTAC
TGGCCAAATACTTCACTCCGGCGCCAGAGACCAACGGGTACACTGATCCATTCCAAGGCGAGGCCCGCCC
CTTCAGTCATAAGAGTAACATGCAGCGAACGAGCAATGGACCGCTGCTACCGGAGGCCACCATCTGGTCG
ATCATCATGCAGCTGACCGCCGGCTTAAAAGCCATCCACCATGCCGGTCTTGCCTGCAAGGTTCTGGATC
CCACAAAGATTATAGTGACGGGCAAGCGTGTACGGTTTAGCTCATGCTGCATTTCGGATATAACGCAATT
CGATCCGAATGCATCCAATCCCTTGGCGCTGGTTAATATGCATCAGCAGGACGATCTGACCGCTTTGGGT
CGCTTAGTATTAGCTTTGGCCTGCCGCTGTCTTCAATCCGTGCAACGCGACAATGTCCAGTCCAGCATCG
ATATGGTCACGCGAAACTACTCCACCGATCTGCGAAACTTTATTGTTTACCTCTTCACCACCAATAATCG
TCGCTCCGTGACCGACCTGATGCCGATGATTGGTGCCCGCGAATATACGCAAGAAGATGCAGAACAGAGC
AAAATTGATATGCAGGAGGACGAGTTGGCCAAGGAGATGGAGAACGGGCGGTTATATCGCATTTTGGTCA
AACTTAATAGCATCAACGAGCGACCCGACTTTAATCTGGACTGCACTTGGTCTGAGACTGGTGATAGATA
CATGTTGAAATTATTCCGTGATGCTTTGTTCCATTCCGTCACTGAGGATGGCCGGCCCTGGCTAGATCAC
GCAGCCATTGTACAATGCCTCAACAAGCTGGATGCTGGCTCCATAGAGGCGGTGCAACTGATGTCCCGCG
ACGAGCAATCGGTACTCATCGTCTCCTATGCTGAACTCAAGAATTGTCTGGAGAACGCCTTCTCCGAACT
GATGTCAAGTGCGGCCAACTGAGCGGCCGCTCGAGTCTAGAGGGCCCGCGGTTCGAAGGTAAGCCTATCC
CTAACCCTCTCCTCGGTCTCGATTCTACGCGTACCGGTCATCATCACCATCACCATTGAGTTTAAACCCG
CTGATCAGCCTCGACTGTGCCTTCTAAGGCCTGAGCTCGCTGATCAGCCTCGATCGAGGATCCAGACATG
ATAAGATACATTGATGAGTTTGGACAAACCACAACTAGAATGCAGTGAAAAAAATGCTTTATTTGTGAAA
TTTGTGATGCTATTGCTTTATTTGTAACCATTATAAGCTGCAATAAACAAGTTAACAACAACAATTGCAT
TCATTTTATGTTTCAGGTTCAGGGGGAGGTGTGGGAGGTTTTTTAAAGCAAGTAAAACCTCTACAAATGT
GGTATGGCTGATTATGATCAGTCGACCGATGCCCTTGAGAGCCTTCAACCCAGTCAGCTCCTTCCGGTGG
GCGCGGGGCATGACTATCGTCGCCGCACTTATGACTGTCTTCTTTATCATGCAACTCGTAGGACAGGTGC
CGGCAGCGCTCTGGGTCATTTTCGGCGAGGACCGCTTTCGCTGGAGCGCGACGATGATCGGCCTGTCGCT
TGCGGTATTCGGAATCTTGCACGCCCTCGCTCAAGCCTTCGTCACTGGTCCCGCCACCAAACGTTTCGGC
GAGAAGCAGGCCATTATCGCCGGCATGGCGGCCGACGCGCTGGGCTACGTCTTGCTGGCGTTCGCGACGC
GAGGCTGGATGGCCTTCCCCATTATGATTCTTCTCGCTTCCGGCGGCATCGGGATGCCCGCGTTGCAGGC
CATGCTGTCCAGGCAGGTAGATGACGACCATCAGGGACAGCTTCAAGGATCGCTCGCGGCTCTTACCAGC
CAGCAAAAGGCCAGGAACCGTAAAAAGGCCGCGTTGCTGGCGTTTTTCCATAGGCTCCGCCCCCCTGACG
AGCATCACAAAAATCGACGCTCAAGTCAGAGGTGGCGAAACCCGACAGGACTATAAAGATACCAGGCGTT
TCCCCCTGGAAGCTCCCTCGTGCGCTCTCCTGTTCCGACCCTGCCGCTTACCGGATACCTGTCCGCCTTT
CTCCCTTCGGGAAGCGTGGCGCTTTCTCAATGCTCACGCTGTAGGTATCTCAGTTCGGTGTAGGTCGTTC
GCTCCAAGCTGGGCTGTGTGCACGAACCCCCCGTTCAGCCCGACCGCTGCGCCTTATCCGGTAACTATCG
TCTTGAGTCCAACCCGGTAAGACACGACTTATCGCCACTGGCAGCAGCCACTGGTAACAGGATTAGCAGA
GCGAGGTATGTAGGCGGTGCTACAGAGTTCTTGAAGTGGTGGCCTAACTACGGCTACACTAGAAGGACAG
TATTTGGTATCTGCGCTCTGCTGAAGCCAGTTACCTTCGGAAAAAGAGTTGGTAGCTCTTGATCCGGCAA
ACAAACCACCGCTGGTAGCGGTGGTTTTTTTGTTTGCAAGCAGCAGATTACGCGCAGAAAAAAAGGATCT
CAAGAAGATCCTTTGATCTTTTCTACGGGGTCTGACGCTCAGTGGAACGAAAACTCACGTTAAGGGATTT
TGGTCATGAGATTATCAAAAAGGATCTTCACCTAGATCCTTTTAAATTAAAAATGAAGTTTTAAATCAAT
CTAAAGTATATATGAGTAAACTTGGTCTGACAGTTACCAATGCTTAATCAGTGAGGCACCTATCTCAGCG
ATCTGTCTATTTCGTTCATCCATAGTTGCCTGACTCCCCGTCGTGTAGATAACTACGATACGGGAGGGCT
TACCATCTGGCCCCAGTGCTGCAATGATACCGCGAGACCCACGCTCACCGGCTCCAGATTTATCAGCAAT
AAACCAGCCAGCCGGAAGGGCCGAGCGCAGAAGTGGTCCTGCAACTTTATCCGCCTCCATCCAGTCTATT
AATTGTTGCCGGGAAGCTAGAGTAAGTAGTTCGCCAGTTAATAGTTTGCGCAACGTTGTTGCCATTGCTG
CAGGCATCGTGGTGTCACGCTCGTCGTTTGGTATGGCTTCATTCAGCTCCGGTTCCCAACGATCAAGGCG
AGTTACATGATCCCCCATGTTGTGCAAAAAAGCGGTTAGCTCCTTCGGTCCTCCGATCGTTGTCAGAAGT
AAGTTGGCCGCAGTGTTATCACTCATGGTTATGGCAGCACTGCATAATTCTCTTACTGTCATGCCATCCG
TAAGATGCTTTTCTGTGACTGGTGAGTACTCAACCAAGTCATTCTGAGAATAGTGTATGCGGCGACCGAG
TTGCTCTTGCCCGGCGTCAACACGGGATAATACCGCGCCACATAGCAGAACTTTAAAAGTGCTCATCATT
GGAAAACGTTCTTCGGGGCGAAAACTCTCAAGGATCTTACCGCTGTTGAGATCCAGTTCGATGTAACCCA
CTCGTGCACCCAACTGATCTTCAGCATCTTTTACTTTCACCAGCGTTTCTGGGTGAGCAAAAACAGGAAG
GCAAAATGCCGCAAAAAAGGGAATAAGGGCGACACGGAAATGTTGAATACTCATACTCTTCCTTTTTCAA
TATTATTGAAGCATTTATCAGGGTTATTGTCTCATGAGCGGATACATATTTGAATGTATTTAGAAAAATA
AACAAATAGGGGTTCCGCGCACATTTCCCCGAAAAGTGCCACCTGACGTCTAAGAAACCATTATTATCAT
GACATTAACCTATAAAAATAGGCGTATCACGAGGCCCTTTCGT
Features (pLannotate 1.2.2; 10 found; start..end, strand, type, name):
     56..2568    +  promoter       Ac5 promoter: Drosophila melanogaster actin 5C promoter
   2588..3304    +  CDS            EGFP: EGFP is a basic (constitutively fluorescent) green fluorescent protein published in 1996, derived from Aequorea victoria. It is reported to be a rapidly-maturing weak dimer with moderate acid sensitivity.
   3320..5689    +  CDS            PAN3: PAN3_DROME - Experimental evidence at protein level: Swiss-Prot protein existence level 1. Regulatory subunit of the poly(A)-nuclease (PAN) deadenylation complex, one of two cytoplasmic mRNA deadenylases involved in general and miRNA-mediated mRNA turnover. PAN specifically shortens poly(A) tails of RNA and the activity is stimulated by poly(A)-binding protein (PABP). PAN deadenylation is followed by rapid degradation of the shortened mRNA tails by the CCR4-NOT complex. Deadenylated mRNAs are then degraded by two alternative mechanisms, namely exosome-mediated 3'-5' exonucleolytic degradation,
   5728..5769    +  CDS            V5 tag: epitope tag from simian virus 5
   5869..6003    -  polyA_signal   SV40 poly(A) signal: SV40 polyadenylation signal
   6026..6110    -  CDS            large T antigen (fragment): large T antigen from SV40 (simian virus 40)
   6111..6581    +  CDS            TcR (fragment): tetracycline efflux protein; tet; confers resistance to tetracycline
   6625..7213    -  rep_origin     ori: high-copy-number ColE1/pMB1/pBR322/pUC origin of replication
   7384..8244    -  CDS            AmpR: β-lactamase; bla; confers resistance to ampicillin, carbenicillin, and related antibiotics
   8245..8349    -  promoter       AmpR promoter: bla
