[The description below was written by a language model from this plasmid's Addgene catalogue record and pLannotate feature annotations shown in this document.]
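Description:
pAc5.1B-EGFP-DmPAN3-FLLYHRtoEEEAAA-dsRNAres_Y is an 8,443 nt insect expression plasmid for producing a GFP-tagged mutant of Drosophila melanogaster PAN3 (CG11486) in fly cells. The catalogue lists the backbone as unknown, although the name and annotated features point to a pAc5.1-type vector. It is propagated in E. coli through a ColE1/pUC-type origin and selected with ampicillin via the bla gene and its own promoter. The record lists it as low copy even though the annotated origin is described as a high-copy type. A tetracycline-resistance gene fragment and a short SV40 large T antigen fragment are also annotated; these appear to be non-functional backbone remnants.

Expression is driven by the constitutive Drosophila actin 5C (Ac5) promoter. Downstream lies an EGFP coding sequence followed closely by the PAN3 open reading frame, an arrangement consistent with an N-terminal EGFP fusion. A V5 epitope tag is annotated after the PAN3 sequence, but the record does not show whether it is in frame or preceded by a stop codon. An SV40 polyadenylation signal follows the cassette, though it is annotated on the opposite strand.

PAN3 is the regulatory subunit of the PAN2–PAN3 deadenylase complex, which shortens mRNA poly(A) tails in general and miRNA-mediated decay. The name indicates that the residues FLLYHR are replaced by EEEAAA, and that the coding sequence has been made resistant to dsRNA. The record does not give the positions of these residues or their functional role. A dsRNA-resistant design typically supports complementation experiments, in which endogenous PAN3 is depleted by RNAi and the mutant is tested for rescue. This fits the associated study on how a PAN3 dimer recruits PAN2.
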