Addgene plasmid #148054: pAc5.1B-EGFP-DmPAN3-FLLYHRtoEEEAAA-dsRNAres_Y
Purpose: Insect Expression of DmPAN3-FLLYHRtoEEEAAA-dsRNAres
Depositing lab: Elisa Izaurralde. Depositing organization: Max Planck Institute for Developmental Biology. Publication: An asymmetric PAN3 dimer recruits a single PAN2 exonuclease to mediate mRNA deadenylation and decay. Jonas S, Christie M, Peter D, Bhandari D, Loh B, Huntzinger E, Weichenrieder O, Izaurralde E. Nat Struct Mol Biol. 2014 Jul;21(7):599-608. doi: 10.1038/nsmb.2837. Epub 2014 Jun 1. PubMed 24880343.
Backbone
  Vector backbone: Unknown
  Vector type: Insect Expression
Growth in bacteria
  Bacterial resistance: Ampicillin, 100 μg/mL
  Growth temperature: 37°C
  Growth strain: DH5alpha
  Copy number: Low Copy
Gene/Insert
  Gene/Insert name: DmPAN3-FLLYHRtoEEEAAA-dsRNAres
  Species: D. melanogaster (fly)
  Entrez Gene: CG11486 (a.k.a. Dmel_CG11486, Dmel\CG11486, PAN3)
  Cloning method: Unknown
Terms and licenses: Academic/Nonprofit Terms; Industry Terms: Not Available to Industry
Depositor comments: ORF extracted from NCBI: LD14901 Plasmids from this collection were made available to the research community and donated after the lab closed. Please note that the sequence provided by the depositing laboratory may be theoretical/predicted or based on Sanger sequencing results. There may be discrepancies between sequencing results obtained by Addgene and the depositor sequence. If an Addgene verified sequence is not available, please contact before placing your order to request that our lab fully sequence the plasmid.
How to cite: pAc5.1B-EGFP-DmPAN3-FLLYHRtoEEEAAA-dsRNAres_Y was a gift from Elisa Izaurralde (Addgene plasmid # 148054 ; http://n2t.net/addgene:148054 ; RRID:Addgene_148054)
